>Addgene plasmid #171232 | pCIneo-AR-S650A | addgene full sequence | sequence record 336037 | Addgene NGS Result
TCAATATTGGCCATTAGCCATATTATTCATTGGTTATATAGCATAAATCAATATTGGCTATTGGCCATTG
CATACGTTGTATCTATATCATAATATGTACATTTATATTGGCTCATGTCCAATATGACCGCCATGTTGGC
ATTGATTATTGACTAGTTATTAATAGTAATCAATTACGGGGTCATTAGTTCATAGCCCATATATGGAGTT
CCGCGTTACATAACTTACGGTAAATGGCCCGCCTGGCTGACCGCCCAACGACCCCCGCCCATTGACGTCA
ATAATGACGTATGTTCCCATAGTAACGCCAATAGGGACTTTCCATTGACGTCAATGGGTGGAGTATTTAC
GGTAAACTGCCCACTTGGCAGTACATCAAGTGTATCATATGCCAAGTCCGCCCCCTATTGACGTCAATGA
CGGTAAATGGCCCGCCTGGCATTATGCCCAGTACATGACCTTACGGGACTTTCCTACTTGGCAGTACATC
TACGTATTAGTCATCGCTATTACCATGGTGATGCGGTTTTGGCAGTACACCAATGGGCGTGGATAGCGGT
TTGACTCACGGGGATTTCCAAGTCTCCACCCCATTGACGTCAATGGGAGTTTGTTTTGGCACCAAAATCA
ACGGGACTTTCCAAAATGTCGTAACAACTGCGATCGCCCGCCCCGTTGACGCAAATGGGCGGTAGGCGTG
TACGGTGGGAGGTCTATATAAGCAGAGCTCGTTTAGTGAACCGTCAGATCACTAGAAGCTTTATTGCGGT
AGTTTATCACAGTTAAATTGCTAACGCAGTCAGTGCTTCTGACACAACAGTCTCGAACTTAAGCTGCAGT
GACTCTCTTAAGGTAGCCTTGCAGAAGTTGGTCGTGAGGCACTGGGCAGGTAAGTATCAAGGTTACAAGA
CAGGTTTAAGGAGACCAATAGAAACTGGGCTTGTCGAGACAGAGAAGACTCTTGCGTTTCTGATAGGCAC
CTATTGGTCTTACTGACATCCACTTTGCCTTTCTCTCCACAGGTGTCCACTCCCAGTTCAATTACAGCTC
TTAAGGCTAGAGTACTTAATACGACTCACTATAGGCTAGCGTTTAAACTTAAGCTTGGTACCGAGCTCGG
ATCCATGGAAGTGCAGTTAGGGCTGGGAAGGGTCTACCCTCGGCCGCCGTCCAAGACCTACCGAGGAGCT
TTCCAGAATCTGTTCCAGAGCGTGCGCGAAGTGATCCAGAACCCGGGCCCCAGGCACCCAGAGGCCGCGA
GCGCAGCACCTCCCGGCGCCAGTTTGCTGCTGCTGCAGCAGCAGCAGCAGCAGCAGCAGCAGCAGCAGCA
GCAGCAGCAGCAGCAAGAGACTAGCCCCAGGCAGCAGCAGCAGCAGCAGGGTGAGGATGGTTCTCCCCAA
GCCCATCGTAGAGGCCCCACAGGCTACCTGGTCCTGGATGAGGAACAGCAACCTTCACAGCCGCAGTCGG
CCCTGGAGTGCCACCCCGAGAGAGGTTGCGTCCCAGAGCCTGGAGCCGCCGTGGCCGCCAGCAAGGGGCT
GCCGCAGCAGCTGCCAGCACCTCCGGACGAGGATGACTCAGCTGCCCCATCCACGTTGTCCCTGCTGGGC
CCCACTTTCCCCGGCTTAAGCAGCTGCTCCGCTGACCTTAAAGACATCCTGAGCGAGGCCAGCACCATGC
AACTCCTTCAGCAACAGCAGCAGGAAGCAGTATCCGAAGGCAGCAGCAGCGGGAGAGCGAGGGAGGCCTC
GGGGGCTCCCACTTCCTCCAAGGACAATTACTTAGGGGGCACTTCGACCATTTCTGACAACGCCAAGGAG
TTGTGTAAGGCAGTGTCGGTGTCCATGGGCCTGGGTGTGGAGGCGTTGGAGCATCTGAGTCCAGGGGAAC
AGCTTCGGGGGGATTGCATGTACGCCCCACTTTTGGGAGTTCCACCCGCTGTGCGTCCCACTCCTTGTGC
CCCATTGGCCGAATGCAAAGGTTCTCTGCTAGACGACAGCGCAGGCAAGAGCACTGAAGATACTGCTGAG
TATTCCCCTTTCAAGGGAGGTTACACCAAAGGGCTAGAAGGCGAGAGCCTAGGCTGCTCTGGCAGCGCTG
CAGCAGGGAGCTCCGGGACACTTGAACTGCCGTCTACCCTGTCTCTCTACAAGTCCGGAGCACTGGACGA
GGCAGCTGCGTACCAGAGTCGCGACTACTACAACTTTCCACTGGCTCTGGCCGGACCGCCGCCCCCTCCG
CCGCCTCCCCATCCCCACGCTCGCATCAAGCTGGAGAACCCGCTGGACTACGGCAGCGCCTGGGCGGCTG
CGGCGGCGCAGTGCCGCTATGGGGACCTGGCGAGCCTGCATGGCGCGGGTGCAGCGGGACCCGGTTCTGG
GTCACCCTCAGCCGCCGCTTCCTCATCCTGGCACACTCTCTTCACAGCCGAAGAAGGCCAGTTGTATGGA
CCGTGTGGTGGTGGTGGGGGTGGTGGTGGCGGCGGCGGCGGCGGCGGCGGCGGCGGCGGCGGCGGCGGCG
GCGGCGGCGGCGGCGGCGAGGCGGGAGCTGTAGCCCCCTACGGCTACACTCGGCCCCCTCAGGGGCTGGC
GGGCCAGGAAAGCGACTTCACCGCACCTGATGTGTGGTACCCTGGCGGCATGGTGAGCAGAGTGCCCTAT
CCCAGTCCCACTTGTGTCAAAAGCGAAATGGGCCCCTGGATGGATAGCTACTCCGGACCTTACGGGGACA
TGCGTTTGGAGACTGCCAGGGACCATGTTTTGCCCATTGACTATTACTTTCCACCCCAGAAGACCTGCCT
GATCTGTGGAGATGAAGCTTCTGGGTGTCACTATGGAGCTCTCACATGTGGAAGCTGCAAGGTCTTCTTC
AAAAGAGCCGCTGAAGGGAAACAGAAGTACCTGTGCGCCAGCAGAAATGATTGCACTATTGATAAATTCC
GAAGGAAAAATTGTCCATCTTGTCGTCTTCGGAAATGTTATGAAGCAGGGATGACTCTGGGAGCCCGGAA
GCTGAAGAAACTTGGTAATCTGAAACTACAGGAGGAAGGAGAGGCTTCCAGCACCACCGCCCCCACTGAG
GAGACAACCCAGAAGCTGACAGTGTCACACATTGAAGGCTATGAATGTCAGCCCATCTTTCTGAATGTCC
TGGAAGCCATTGAGCCAGGTGTAGTGTGTGCTGGACACGACAACAACCAGCCCGACTCCTTTGCAGCCTT
GCTCTCTAGCCTCAATGAACTGGGAGAGAGACAGCTTGTACACGTGGTCAAGTGGGCCAAGGCCTTGCCT
GGCTTCCGCAACTTACACGTGGACGACCAGATGGCTGTCATTCAGTACTCCTGGATGGGGCTCATGGTGT
TTGCCATGGGCTGGCGATCCTTCACCAATGTCAACTCCAGGATGCTCTACTTCGCCCCTGATCTGGTTTT
CAATGAGTACCGCATGCACAAGTCCCGGATGTACAGCCAGTGTGTCCGAATGAGGCACCTCTCTCAAGAG
TTTGGATGGCTCCAAATCACCCCCCAGGAATTCCTGTGCATGAAAGCACTGCTACTCTTCAGCATTATTC
CAGTGGATGGGCTGAAAAATCAAAAATTCTTTGATGAACTTCGAATGAACTACATCAAGGAACTCGATCG
TATCATTGCATGCAAAAGAAAAAATCCCACATCCTGCTCAAGACGCTTCTACCAGCTCACCAAGCTCCTG
GACTCCGTGCAGCCTATTGCGAGAGAGCTGCATCAGTTCACTTTTGACCTGCTAATCAAGTCACACATGG
TGAGCGTGGACTTTCCGGAAATGATGGCAGAGATCATCTCTGTGCAAGTGCCCAAGATCCTTTCTGGGAA
AGTCAAGCCCATCTATTTCCACACCCAGTGAAGCATTGGAAACCCTATTTCCCCACCCCAGCTCATGCCC
CCTTTCAGATGTCTTCTGCCTGTTATAACTCTGCACTACTCCTCTGCAGTGCCTTGGGGAATTTCCTCTA
TTGATGTACAGTCTGTCATGAACATGTTCCTGAATTCTATTTGCTGGGCTTTTTTTTTCTCTTTCTCTCC
TTTCTTTTTCTTCTTCCCTCCCTATCTAACCCTCCCATGGCACCTTCAGACTTTGCTTCCCATTGTGGCT
CCTATCTGTGTTTTGAATGGTGTTGTATGCCTTTATCCAGCACAGTGGCGGCCGCTTCCCTTTAGTGAGG
GTTAATGCTTCGAGCAGACATGATAAGATACATTGATGAGTTTGGACAAACCACAACTAGAATGCAGTGA
AAAAAATGCTTTATTTGTGAAATTTGTGATGCTATTGCTTTATTTGTAACCATTATAAGCTGCAATAAAC
AAGTTAACAACAACAATTGCATTCATTTTATGTTTCAGGTTCAGGGGGAGATGTGGGAGGTTTTTTAAAG
CAAGTAAAACCTCTACAAATGTGGTAAAATCCGATAAGGATCGATCCGGGCTGGCGTAATAGCGAAGAGG
CCCGCACCGATCGCCCTTCCCAACAGTTGCGCAGCCTGAATGGCGAATGG
[124 nt withheld, positions 4531-4654]
C
[91 nt withheld, positions 4656-4746]
A
[49 nt withheld, positions 4748-4796]
CCTTTGACGTTGGAGTCCACGTTCTTT
[37 nt withheld, positions 4824-4860]
ACCCTATCTCGGTCTATTCTTTTGATTTATAAGGGATTTTGCCGATTTCGGCCTATTGGTTAAAAAATGA
GCTGATTTAACAAAAATTTAACGCGAATTTTAACAAAATATTAACGCTTACAATTTCCTGATGCGGTATT
TTCTCCTTACGCATCTGTGCGGTATTTCACACCGCATACGCGGATCTGCGCAGCACCATGGCCTGAAATA
ACCTCTGAAAGAGGAACTTGGTTAGGTACCTTCTGAGGCGGAAAGAACCAGCTGTGGAATGTGTGTCAGT
TAGGGTGTGGAAAGTCCCCAGGCTCCCCAGCAGGCAGAAGTATGCAAAGCATGCATCTCAATTAGTCAGC
AACCAGGTGTGGAAAGTCCCCAGGCTCCCCAGCAGGCAGAAGTATGCAAAGCATGCATCTCAATTAGTCA
GCAACCATAGTCCCGCCCCTAACTCCGCCCATCCCGCCCCTAACTCCGCCCAGTTCCGCCCATTCTCCGC
CCCATGGCTGACTAATTTTTTTTATTTATGCAGAGGCCGAGGCCGCCTCGGCCTCTGAGCTATTCCAGAA
GTAGTGAGGAGGCTTTTTTGGAGGCCTAGGCTTTTGCAAAAAGCTTGATTCTTCTGACACAACAGTCTCG
AACTTAAGGCTAGAGCCACCATGATTGAACAAGATGGATTGCACGCAGGTTCTCCGGCCGCTTGGGTGGA
GAGGCTATTCGGCTATGACTGGGCACAACAGACAATCGGCTGCTCTGATGCCGCCGTGTTCCGGCTGTCA
GCGCAGGGGCGCCCGGTTCTTTTTGTCAAGACCGACCTGTCCGGTGCCCTGAATGAACTGCAGGACGAGG
CAGCGCGGCTATCGTGGCTGGCCACGACGGGCGTTCCTTGCGCAGCTGTGCTCGACGTTGTCACTGAAGC
GGGAAGGGACTGGCTGCTATTGGGCGAAGTGCCGGGGCAGGATCTCCTGTCATCTCACCTTGCTCCTGCC
GAGAAAGTATCCATCATGGCTGATGCAATGCGGCGGCTGCATACGCTTGATCCGGCTACCTGCCCATTCG
ACCACCAAGCGAAACATCGCATCGAGCGAGCACGTACTCGGATGGAAGCCGGTCTTGTCGATCAGGATGA
TCTGGACGAAGAGCATCAGGGGCTCGCGCCAGCCGAACTGTTCGCCAGGCTCAAGGCGCGCATGCCCGAC
GGCGAGGATCTCGTCGTGACCCATGGCGATGCCTGCTTGCCGAATATCATGGTGGAAAATGGCCGCTTTT
CTGGATTCATCGACTGTGGCCGGCTGGGTGTGGCGGACCGCTATCAGGACATAGCGTTGGCTACCCGTGA
TATTGCTGAAGAGCTTGGCGGCGAATGGGCTGACCGCTTCCTCGTGCTTTACGGTATCGCCGCTCCCGAT
TCGCAGCGCATCGCCTTCTATCGCCTTCTTGACGAGTTCTTCTGAGCGGGACTCTGGGGTTCGAAATGAC
CGACCAAGCGACGCCCAACCTGCCATCACGATGGCCGCAATAAAATATCTTTATTTTCATTACATCTGTG
TGTTGGTTTTTTGTGTGAATCGATAGCGATAAGGATCCGCGTATGGTGCACTCTCAGTACAATCTGCTCT
GATGCCGCATAGTTAAGCCAGCCCCGACACCCGCCAACACCCGCTGACGCGCCCTGACGGGCTTGTCTGC
TCCCGGCATCCGCTTACAGACAAGCTGTGACCGTCTCCGGGAGCTGCATGTGTCAGAGGTTTTCACCGTC
ATCACCGAAACGCGCGAGACGAAAGGGCCTCGTGATACGCCTATTTTTATAGGTTAATGTCATGATAATA
ATGGTTTCTTAGACGTCAGGTGGCACTTTTCGGGGAAATGTGCGCGGAACCCCTATTTGTTTATTTTTCT
AAATACATTCAAATATGTATCCGCTCATGAGACAATAACCCTGATAAATGCTTCAATAATATTGAAAAAG
GAAGAGTATGAGTATTCAACATTTCCGTGTCGCCCTTATTCCCTTTTTTGCGGCATTTTGCCTTCCTGTT
TTTGCTCACCCAGAAACGCTGGTGAAAGTAAAAGATGCTGAAGATCAGTTGGGTGCACGAGTGGGTTACA
TCGAACTGGATCTCAACAGCGGTAAGATCCTTGAGAGTTTTCGCCCCGAAGAACGTTTTCCAATGATGAG
CACTTTTAAAGTTCTGCTATGTGGCGCGGTATTATCCCGTATTGACGCCGGGCAAGAGCAACTCGGTCGC
CGCATACACTATTCTCAGAATGACTTGGTTGAGTACTCACCAGTCACAGAAAAGCATCTTACGGATGGCA
TGACAGTAAGAGAATTATGCAGTGCTGCCATAACCATGAGTGATAACACTGCGGCCAACTTACTTCTGAC
AACGATCGGAGGACCGAAGGAGCTAACCGCTTTTTTGCACAACATGGGGGATCATGTAACTCGCCTTGAT
CGTTGGGAACCGGAGCTGAATGAAGCCATACCAAACGACGAGCGTGACACCACGATGCCTGTAGCAATGG
CAACAACGTTGCGCAAACTATTAACTGGCGAACTACTTACTCTAGCTTCCCGGCAACAATTAATAGACTG
GATGGAGGCGGATAAAGTTGCAGGACCACTTCTGCGCTCGGCCCTTCCGGCTGGCTGGTTTATTGCTGAT
AAATCTGGAGCCGGTGAGCGTGGGTCTCGCGGTATCATTGCAGCACTGGGGCCAGATGGTAAGCCCTCCC
GTATCGTAGTTATCTACACGACGGGGAGTCAGGCAACTATGGATGAACGAAATAGACAGATCGCTGAGAT
AGGTGCCTCACTGATTAAGCATTGGTAACTGTCAGACCAAGTTTACTCATATATACTTTAGATTGATTTA
AAACTTCATTTTTAATTTAAAAGGATCTAGGTGAAGATCCTTTTTGATAATCTCATGACCAAAATCCCTT
AACGTGAGTTTTCGTTCCACTGAGCGTCAGACCCCGTAGAAAAGATCAAAGGATCTTCTTGAGATCCTTT
TTTTCTGCGCGTAATCTGCTGCTTGCAAACAAAAAAACCACCGCTACCAGCGGTGGTTTGTTTGCCGGAT
CAAGAGCTACCAACTCTTTTTCCGAAGGTAACTGGCTTCAGCAGAGCGCAGATACCAAATACTGTTCTTC
TAGTGTAGCCGTAGTTAGGCCACCACTTCAAGAACTCTGTAGCACCGCCTACATACCTCGCTCTGCTAAT
CCTGTTACCAGTGGCTGCTGCCAGTGGCGATAAGTCGTGTCTTACCGGGTTGGACTCAAGACGATAGTTA
CCGGATAAGGCGCAGCGGTCGGGCTGAACGGGGGGTTCGTGCACACAGCCCAGCTTGGAGCGAACGACCT
ACACCGAACTGAGATACCTACAGCGTGAGCTATGAGAAAGCGCCACGCTTCCCGAAGGGAGAAAGGCGGA
CAGGTATCCGGTAAGCGGCAGGGTCGGAACAGGAGAGCGCACGAGGGAGCTTCCAGGGGGAAACGCCTGG
TATCTTTATAGTCCTGTCGGGTTTCGCCACCTCTGACTTGAGCGTCGATTTTTGTGATGCTCGTCAGGGG
GGCGGAGCCTATGGAAAAACGCCAGCAACGCGGCCTTTTTACGGTTCCTGGCCTTTTGCTGGCCTTTTGC
TCACATGGCTCGACAGATCT
Features (pLannotate 1.2.2; 19 found; start..end, strand, type, name):
    140..517     +  enhancer       CMV enhancer: human cytomegalovirus immediate early enhancer
    518..729     +  promoter       CMV promoter: human cytomegalovirus (CMV) immediate early promoter
    890..1022    +  intron         chimeric intron: chimera between introns from human β-globin and immunoglobulin heavy chain genes
   1067..1085    +  promoter       T7 promoter: promoter for bacteriophage T7 RNA polymerase
   1125..3878    +  CDS            AR: ANDR_HUMAN - Also known as DHTR, NR3C4. Experimental evidence at protein level: Swiss-Prot protein existence level 1. [Isoform 4]: Lacks the C-terminal ligand-binding domain and may therefore constitutively activate the transcription of a specific set of genes independently of steroid hormones. From Homo sapiens (Human).
   4189..4206    -  promoter       T3 promoter (fragment): promoter for bacteriophage T3 RNA polymerase
   4224..4345    -  polyA_signal   SV40 poly(A) signal: SV40 polyadenylation signal
   4368..4436    -  CDS            large T antigen (fragment): large T antigen from SV40 (simian virus 40)
   4460..4527    +  CDS            lacZα (fragment): LacZα fragment of β-galactosidase; lacZ fragment
   4531..4959    +  rep_origin     f1 ori (sequence partly withheld): f1 bacteriophage origin of replication; arrow indicates direction of (+) strand synthesis
   4987..5038    -  misc_feature   bom (fragment): basis of mobility region from pBR322
   5103..5460    +  promoter       SV40 promoter: SV40 enhancer and early promoter
   5511..6302    +  CDS            neo: KKA2_KLEPN - Also known as kan, nptII. Experimental evidence at protein level: Swiss-Prot protein existence level 1. Resistance to kanamycin, neomycin, paromomycin, ribostamycin, butirosin and gentamicin B. From Klebsiella pneumoniae.
   6369..6417    +  polyA_signal   poly(A) signal: synthetic polyadenylation signal
   6437..6491    -  misc_feature   bom (fragment): basis of mobility region from pBR322
   6593..6628    -  CDS            rop (fragment): Rop protein, which maintains plasmids at low copy number; rop
   6723..6827    +  promoter       AmpR promoter: bla
   6828..7688    +  CDS            AmpR: β-lactamase; bla; confers resistance to ampicillin, carbenicillin, and related antibiotics
   7859..8447    +  rep_origin     ori: high-copy-number ColE1/pMB1/pBR322/pUC origin of replication
