[The description below was written by a language model from this plasmid's Addgene catalogue record and pLannotate feature annotations shown in this document.]
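Description:
pCIneo-AR-S650A is a mammalian expression plasmid built on the Promega pCIneo backbone that drives production of an untagged human androgen receptor (AR) carrying a serine-to-alanine substitution at residue 650. The sequenced construct is about 8.5 kb, consistent with a roughly 5.5 kb backbone plus a roughly 3 kb insert cloned between NheI and NotI sites. In bacteria it is maintained at high copy through a ColE1/pUC-type origin and selected with ampicillin via the β-lactamase gene. An f1 origin is also present, which in principle permits single-stranded DNA production. For mammalian cells, a separate cassette consisting of the SV40 enhancer/early promoter, the neomycin phosphotransferase gene and a synthetic polyadenylation signal allows G418 selection of stable transfectants.

The AR coding sequence sits downstream of the human CMV immediate-early enhancer and promoter, followed by a chimeric β-globin/immunoglobulin intron that generally improves transcript processing and expression, and is terminated by the SV40 polyadenylation signal. A T7 promoter lies just upstream of the insert and a T3 promoter fragment lies downstream, which can serve for in vitro transcription or as sequencing landmarks. No epitope tag or reporter is annotated, matching the untagged design. The automated annotation's note about a ligand-binding-domain-lacking isoform is generic database text; the annotated open reading frame of about 2.75 kb is consistent with full-length AR.

Ser650 lies in a Ser-Pro phosphorylation motif, and the alanine replacement prevents phosphorylation there, so the plasmid suits studies of how this site affects AR function. The depositor notes that exact residue numbering may vary slightly between human AR reference versions.
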