Addgene plasmid #171232: pCIneo-AR-S650A
Purpose: Mammalian expression of un-tagged human androgen receptor phosphorylation mutant: AR-Ser650Ala (AR-S650A)
Depositing lab: Steven Balk. Depositing organization: Beth Israel Deaconess Medical Center.
Backbone
  Vector backbone: pCIneo
  Backbone manufacturer: Promega
  Backbone size w/o insert (bp): 5500
  Vector type: Mammalian Expression, Bacterial Expression
  Selectable markers: Neomycin (select with G418)
Growth in bacteria
  Bacterial resistance: Ampicillin, 100 μg/mL
  Growth temperature: 37°C
  Growth strain: DH5alpha
  Copy number: High Copy
Gene/Insert
  Gene/Insert name: human androgen receptor Ser650Ala mutant (alt name: AR-S650A)
  Species: H. sapiens (human)
  Insert size (bp): 3000
  Mutation: AR-Ser650Ala (AR-S650A)
  Entrez Gene: AR (a.k.a. AIS, AR8, DHTR, HUMARA, HYSP1, KD, NR3C4, SBMA, SMAX1, TFM)
  Promoter: CMV
  Cloning method: Restriction Enzyme; 5′ cloning site NheI (unknown if destroyed); 3′ cloning site NotI (unknown if destroyed)
  Sequencing primers: 5′ CMV_fwd_primer
Terms and licenses: Academic/Nonprofit Terms; Industry Terms: Not Available to Industry
Depositor comments: Mutation in an AR Ser-Pro phosphorylation site, and the exact amino acid residue position and composition may slightly vary based on human AR versions.
How to cite: pCIneo-AR-S650A was a gift from Steven Balk (Addgene plasmid # 171232 ; http://n2t.net/addgene:171232 ; RRID:Addgene_171232)
